Addgene plasmid #196369: pGTVL2-CRBN-TBD
Purpose: protein expression of the GST-tagged Cereblon Thalidomide binding domain
Depositing lab: Stefan Knapp. Depositing organization: Goethe-Universitaet Frankfurt am Main.
Backbone
  Vector backbone: pGTVL2
  Vector type: Bacterial Expression
Growth in bacteria
  Bacterial resistance: Kanamycin, 50 μg/mL
  Growth temperature: 37°C
  Growth strain: DH5alpha
  Copy number: Unknown
Gene/Insert
  Gene/Insert name: CRBN
  Species: H. sapiens (human)
  Mutation: contains only T319-T425
  Entrez Gene: CRBN (a.k.a. MRT2, MRT2A)
  Promoter: T7
  Tag / fusion protein: His6-GST-TEV (N terminal on insert)
  Cloning method: Gibson Cloning
Terms and licenses: Academic/Nonprofit Terms; Industry Terms: Not Available to Industry
How to cite: pGTVL2-CRBN-TBD was a gift from Stefan Knapp (Addgene plasmid # 196369 ; http://n2t.net/addgene:196369 ; RRID:Addgene_196369)
