[The description below was written by a language model from this plasmid's Addgene catalogue record and pLannotate feature annotations shown in this document.]
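Description:
pGTVL2-CRBN-TBD is a bacterial expression plasmid built on the pGTVL2 backbone for producing the thalidomide-binding domain (TBD) of human cereblon (CRBN) as a GST fusion in E. coli. The insert is restricted to residues T319–T425 of CRBN, the substrate-recognition component of the DDB1–CUL4 E3 ubiquitin ligase complex, and was introduced by Gibson cloning. According to the catalogue entry, the domain carries an N-terminal His6-GST-TEV module, giving two affinity handles (nickel and glutathione) and a TEV protease site for removing the tag after purification. The feature table annotates the Schistosoma japonicum GST coding sequence directly upstream of the CRBN fragment but does not separately call the N-terminal His6 or the TEV site. It also detects a short His-tag fragment and a T7 gene 10-derived fragment downstream of the insert. These are probably backbone remnants, and the record does not indicate whether they are translated.

Expression follows a pET-style layout. A T7 promoter with an adjacent lac operator and the T7 gene 10 ribosome binding site drives the fusion, and a T7 terminator closes the unit. A lacI gene with its own promoter supplies the repressor, so transcription is IPTG-inducible in hosts that provide T7 RNA polymerase. The plasmid is selected with kanamycin through an aph(3')-Ia KanR gene and replicates from a ColE1/pBR322-type origin accompanied by rop and the bom region. Copy number is listed as unknown. An f1 origin and non-functional tetracycline-resistance fragments are also present. The annotated sequence is labelled a partial NGS result. The construct is intended for recombinant production of the CRBN ligand-binding domain; specific downstream applications are not stated in the record.
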