Features (pLannotate 1.2.2; 20 found; start..end, strand, type, name):
     96..287     -  CDS            rop: Rop protein, which maintains plasmids at low copy number; rop
    304..684     +  CDS            YPB1_ECOLX: Protein predicted: Swiss-Prot protein existence level 4. From Escherichia coli.
    756..1047    -  CDS            TcR (fragment): tetracycline efflux protein; tet; confers resistance to tetracycline
   1062..1083    -  protein_bind   CAP binding site: CAP binding activates transcription in the presence of cAMP. E. coli catabolite activator protein
   1096..2178    -  CDS            lacI: lac repressor; lacI; The lac repressor binds to the lac operator to inhibit transcription in E. coli. This inhibition can be relieved by adding lactose or isopropyl-β-D-thiogalactopyranoside (IPTG).
   2179..2256    -  promoter       lacI promoter: lacI
   2264..2543    -  CDS            TcR (fragment): tetracycline efflux protein; tet; confers resistance to tetracycline
   2565..2583    +  promoter       T7 promoter: promoter for bacteriophage T7 RNA polymerase
   2584..2608    +  protein_bind   lac operator: The lac repressor binds to the lac operator to inhibit transcription in E. coli. This inhibition can be relieved by adding lactose or isopropyl-β-D-thiogalactopyranoside (IPTG). lac repressor encoded by lacI
   2623..2645    +  RBS            RBS: efficient ribosome binding site from bacteriophage T7 gene 10 (Olins and Rangwala, 1989)
   2680..3334    +  CDS            GST (fragment): glutathione S-transferase from Schistosoma japonicum
   3385..3705    +  CDS            CRBN (fragment): CRBN_HUMAN - Experimental evidence at protein level: Swiss-Prot protein existence level 1. Substrate recognition component of a DCX (DDB1-CUL4-X-box) E3 protein ligase complex that mediates the ubiquitination and subsequent proteasomal degradation of target proteins, such as MEIS2 (Probable). Normal degradation of key regulatory proteins is required for normal limb outgrowth and expression of the fibroblast growth factor FGF8 (PubMed:20223979, PubMed:24328678, PubMed:25043012, PubMed:25108355). Maintains presynaptic glutamate release and consequently cognitive functions, such as memory and lea
   3765..3782    +  CDS            9xHis (fragment): 9xHis affinity tag
   3792..3841    +  CDS            SET1 (fragment): solubility-enhancement tag derived from T7 phage gene 10B
   3849..3896    +  terminator     T7 terminator: transcription terminator for bacteriophage T7 RNA polymerase
   3933..4361    +  rep_origin     f1 ori (sequence partly withheld): f1 bacteriophage origin of replication; arrow indicates direction of (+) strand synthesis
   4414..4471    +  promoter       AmpR promoter (fragment): bla
   4480..5295    -  CDS            KanR: aminoglycoside phosphotransferase; aph(3')-Ia; confers resistance to kanamycin in bacteria or G418 (Geneticin®) in eukaryotes
   5417..6005    +  rep_origin     ori: high-copy-number ColE1/pMB1/pBR322/pUC origin of replication
   6191..6330    -  misc_feature   bom: basis of mobility region from pBR322
>Addgene plasmid #196369 | pGTVL2-CRBN-TBD | addgene full sequence | sequence record 385991 | Addgene Partial NGS Result
CACCCGCCAACACCCGCTGACGCGCCCTGACGGGCTTGTCTGCTCCCGGCATCCGCTTACAGACAAGCTG
TGACCGTCTCCGGGAGCTGCATGTGTCAGAGGTTTTCACCGTCATCACCGAAACGCGCGAGGCAGCTGCG
GTAAAGCTCATCAGCGTGGTCGTGAAGCGATTCACAGATGTCTGCCTGTTCATCCGCGTCCAGCTCGTTG
AGTTTCTCCAGAAGCGTTAATGTCTGGCTTCTGATAAAGCGGGCCATGTTAAGGGCGGTTTTTTCCTGTT
TGGTCACTGATGCCTCCGTGTAAGGGGGATTTCTGTTCATGGGGGTAATGATACCGATGAAACGAGAGAG
GATGCTCACGATACGGGTTACTGATGATGAACATGCCCGGTTACTGGAACGTTGTGAGGGTAAACAACTG
GCGGTATGGATGCGGCGGGACCAGAGAAAAATCACTCAGGGTCAATGCCAGCGCTTCGTTAATACAGATG
TAGGTGTTCCACAGGGTAGCCAGCAGCATCCTGCGATGCAGATCCGGAACATAATGGTGCAGGGCGCTGA
CTTCCGCGTTTCCAGACTTTACGAAACACGGAAACCGAAGACCATTCATGTTGTTGCTCAGGTCGCAGAC
GTTTTGCAGCAGCAGTCGCTTCACGTTCGCTCGCGTATCGGTGATTCATTCTGCTAACCAGTAAGGCAAC
CCCGCCAGCCTAGCCGGGTCCTCAACGACAGGAGCACGATCATGCGCACCCGTGGGGCCGCCATGCCGGC
GATAATGGCCTGCTTCTCGCCGAAACGTTTGGTGGCGGGACCAGTGACGAAGGCTTGAGCGAGGGCGTGC
AAGATTCCGAATACCGCAAGCGACAGGCCGATCATCGTCGCGCTCCAGCGAAAGCGGTCCTCGCCGAAAA
TGACCCAGAGCGCTGCCGGCACCTGTCCTACGAGTTGCATGATAAAGAAGACAGTCATAAGTGCGGCGAC
GATAGTCATGCCCCGCGCCCACCGGAAGGAGCTGACTGGGTTGAAGGCTCTCAAGGGCATCGGTCGAGAT
CCCGGTGCCTAATGAGTGAGCTAACTTACATTAATTGCGTTGCGCTCACTGCCCGCTTTCCAGTCGGGAA
ACCTGTCGTGCCAGCTGCATTAATGAATCGGCCAACGCGCGGGGAGAGGCGGTTTGCGTATTGGGCGCCA
GGGTGGTTTTTCTTTTCACCAGTGAGACGGGCAACAGCTGATTGCCCTTCACCGCCTGGCCCTGAGAGAG
TTGCAGCAAGCGGTCCACGCTGGTTTGCCCCAGCAGGCGAAAATCCTGTTTGATGGTGGTTAACGGCGGG
ATATAACATGAGCTGTCTTCGGTATCGTCGTATCCCACTACCGAGATATCCGCACCAACGCGCAGCCCGG
ACTCGGTAATGGCGCGCATTGCGCCCAGCGCCATCTGATCGTTGGCAACCAGCATCGCAGTGGGAACGAT
GCCCTCATTCAGCATTTGCATGGTTTGTTGAAAACCGGACATGGCACTCCAGTCGCCTTCCCGTTCCGCT
ATCGGCTGAATTTGATTGCGAGTGAGATATTTATGCCAGCCAGCCAGACGCAGACGCGCCGAGACAGAAC
TTAATGGGCCCGCTAACAGCGCGATTTGCTGGTGACCCAATGCGACCAGATGCTCCACGCCCAGTCGCGT
ACCGTCTTCATGGGAGAAAATAATACTGTTGATGGGTGTCTGGTCAGAGACATCAAGAAATAACGCCGGA
ACATTAGTGCAGGCAGCTTCCACAGCAATGGCATCCTGGTCATCCAGCGGATAGTTAATGATCAGCCCAC
TGACGCGTTGCGCGAGAAGATTGTGCACCGCCGCTTTACAGGCTTCGACGCCGCTTCGTTCTACCATCGA
CACCACCACGCTGGCACCCAGTTGATCGGCGCGAGATTTAATCGCCGCGACAATTTGCGACGGCGCGTGC
AGGGCCAGACTGGAGGTGGCAACGCCAATCAGCAACGACTGTTTGCCCGCCAGTTGTTGTGCCACGCGGT
TGGGAATGTAATTCAGCTCCGCCATCGCCGCTTCCACTTTTTCCCGCGTTTTCGCAGAAACGTGGCTGGC
CTGGTTCACCACGCGGGAAACGGTCTGATAAGAGACACCGGCATACTCTGCGACATCGTATAACGTTACT
GGTTTCACATTCACCACCCTGAATTGACTCTCTTCCGGGCGCTATCATGCCATACCGCGAAAGGTTTTGC
GCCATTCGATGGTGTCCGGGATCTCGACGCTCTCCCTTATGCGACTCCTGCATTAGGAAGCAGCCCAGTA
GTAGGTTGAGGCCGTTGAGCACCGCCGCCGCAAGGAATGGTGCATGCAAGGAGATGGCGCCCAACAGTCC
CCCGGCCACGGGGCCTGCCACCATACCCACGCCGAAACAAGCGCTCATGAGCCCGAAGTGGCGAGCCCGA
TCTTCCCCATCGGTGATGTCGGCGATATAGGCGCCAGCAACCGCACCTGTGGCGCCGGTGATGCCGGCCA
CGATGCGTCCGGCGTAGAGGATCGAGATCTCGATCCCGCGAAATTAATACGACTCACTATAGGGGAATTG
TGAGCGGATAACAATTCCCCTCTAGAAATAATTTTGTTTAACTTTAAGAAGGAGATATACATATGCACCA
TCATCATCATCATTCTTCTATGTCCCCTATACTAGGTTATTGGAAAATTAAGGGCCTTGTGCAACCCACT
CGACTTCTTTTGGAATATCTTGAAGAAAAATATGAAGAGCATTTGTATGAGCGCGATGAAGGTGATAAAT
GGCGAAACAAAAAGTTTGAATTGGGTTTGGAGTTTCCCAATCTTCCTTATTATATTGATGGTGATGTTAA
ATTAACACAGTCTATGGCCATCATACGTTATATAGCTGACAAGCACAACATGTTGGGTGGTTGTCCAAAA
GAGCGTGCAGAGATTTCAATGCTTGAAGGAGCGGTTTTGGATATTAGATACGGTGTTTCGAGAATTGCAT
ATAGTAAAGACTTTGAAACTCTCAAAGTTGATTTTCTTAGCAAGCTACCTGAAATGCTGAAAATGTTCGA
AGATCGTTTATGTCATAAAACATATTTAAATGGTGATCATGTAACCCATCCTGACTTCATGTTGTATGAC
GCTCTTGATGTTGTTTTATACATGGACCCAATGTGCCTGGATGCGTTCCCAAAATTAGTTTGTTTTAAAA
AACGTATTGAAGCTATCCCACAAATTGATAAGTACTTGAAATCCAGCAAGTATATAGCATGGCCTTTGCA
GGGCTGGCAAGCCACGTTTGGTGGTGCCGACCATCCTCCAAAATCGAGCTCAGGTGTAGATCTGGGTACC
GAGAACCTGTACTTCCAATCCATGACTTCCCTTTGCTGTAAACAATGTCAAGAAACAGAAATAACAACCA
AAAATGAAATATTCAGTTTATCCTTATGTGGGCCGATGGCAGCTTATGTGAATCCTCATGGATATGTGCA
TGAGACACTTACTGTGTATAAGGCTTGCAACTTGAATCTGATAGGCCGGCCTTCTACAGAACACAGCTGG
TTTCCTGGGTATGCCTGGACTGTTGCCCAGTGTAAGATCTGTGCAAGCCATATTGGATGGAAGTTTACGG
CCACCAAAAAAGACATGTCACCTCAAAAATTTTGGGGCTTAACGCGATCTGCTCTGTTGCCCACGTAAAG
GTGGATACGGATCCGAATTCGAGCTCCGTCGACAAGCTTGCGGCCGCACTCGAGCACCACCACCACCACC
ACTGAGATCCGGCTGCTAACAAAGCCCGAAAGGAAGCTGAGTTGGCTGCTGCCACCGCTGAGCAATAACT
AGCATAACCCCTTGGGGCCTCTAAACGGGTCTTGAGGGGTTTTTTGCTGAAAGGAGGAACTATATCCGGA
TTGGCGAATGGG
[124 nt withheld, positions 3933-4056]
C
[91 nt withheld, positions 4058-4148]
A
[49 nt withheld, positions 4150-4198]
CCTTTGACGTTGGAGTCCACGTTCTTT
[37 nt withheld, positions 4226-4262]
ACCCTATCTCGGTCTATTCTTTTGATTTATAAGGGATTTTGCCGATTTCGGCCTATTGGTTAAAAAATGA
GCTGATTTAACAAAAATTTAACGCGAATTTTAACAAAATATTAACGCTTACAATTTAGGTGGCACTTTTC
GGGGAAATGTGCGCGGAACCCCTATTTGTTTATTTTTCTAAATACATTCAAATATGTATCCGCTCATGAA
TTAATTCTTAGAAAAACTCATCGAGCATCAAATGAAACTGCAATTTATTCATATCAGGATTATCAATACC
ATATTTTTGAAAAAGCCGTTTCTGTAATGAAGGAGAAAACTCACCGAGGCAGTTCCATAGGATGGCAAGA
TCCTGGTATCGGTCTGCGATTCCGACTCGTCCAACATCAATACAACCTATTAATTTCCCCTCGTCAAAAA
TAAGGTTATCAAGTGAGAAATCACCATGAGTGACGACTGAATCCGGTGAGAATGGCAAAAGTTTATGCAT
TTCTTTCCAGACTTGTTCAACAGGCCAGCCATTACGCTCGTCATCAAAATCACTCGCATCAACCAAACCG
TTATTCATTCGTGATTGCGCCTGAGCGAGACGAAATACGCGATCGCTGTTAAAAGGACAATTACAAACAG
GAATCGAATGCAACCGGCGCAGGAACACTGCCAGCGCATCAACAATATTTTCACCTGAATCAGGATATTC
TTCTAATACCTGGAATGCTGTTTTCCCGGGGATCGCAGTGGTGAGTAACCATGCATCATCAGGAGTACGG
ATAAAATGCTTGATGGTCGGAAGAGGCATAAATTCCGTCAGCCAGTTTAGTCTGACCATCTCATCTGTAA
CATCATTGGCAACGCTACCTTTGCCATGTTTCAGAAACAACTCTGGCGCATCGGGCTTCCCATACAATCG
ATAGATTGTCGCACCTGATTGCCCGACATTATCGCGAGCCCATTTATACCCATATAAATCAGCATCCATG
TTGGAATTTAATCGCGGCCTAGAGCAAGACGTTTCCCGTTGAATATGGCTCATAACACCCCTTGTATTAC
TGTTTATGTAAGCAGACAGTTTTATTGTTCATGACCAAAATCCCTTAACGTGAGTTTTCGTTCCACTGAG
CGTCAGACCCCGTAGAAAAGATCAAAGGATCTTCTTGAGATCCTTTTTTTCTGCGCGTAATCTGCTGCTT
GCAAACAAAAAAACCACCGCTACCAGCGGTGGTTTGTTTGCCGGATCAAGAGCTACCAACTCTTTTTCCG
AAGGTAACTGGCTTCAGCAGAGCGCAGATACCAAATACTGTCCTTCTAGTGTAGCCGTAGTTAGGCCACC
ACTTCAAGAACTCTGTAGCACCGCCTACATACCTCGCTCTGCTAATCCTGTTACCAGTGGCTGCTGCCAG
TGGCGATAAGTCGTGTCTTACCGGGTTGGACTCAAGACGATAGTTACCGGATAAGGCGCAGCGGTCGGGC
TGAACGGGGGGTTCGTGCACACAGCCCAGCTTGGAGCGAACGACCTACACCGAACTGAGATACCTACAGC
GTGAGCTATGAGAAAGCGCCACGCTTCCCGAAGGGAGAAAGGCGGACAGGTATCCGGTAAGCGGCAGGGT
CGGAACAGGAGAGCGCACGAGGGAGCTTCCAGGGGGAAACGCCTGGTATCTTTATAGTCCTGTCGGGTTT
CGCCACCTCTGACTTGAGCGTCGATTTTTGTGATGCTCGTCAGGGGGGCGGAGCCTATGGAAAAACGCCA
GCAACGCGGCCTTTTTACGGTTCCTGGCCTTTTGCTGGCCTTTTGCTCACATGTTCTTTCCTGCGTTATC
CCCTGATTCTGTGGATAACCGTATTACCGCCTTTGAGTGAGCTGATACCGCTCGCCGCAGCCGAACGACC
GAGCGCAGCGAGTCAGTGAGCGAGGAAGCGGAAGAGCGCCTGATGCGGTATTTTCTCCTTACGCATCTGT
GCGGTATTTCACACCGCAATGGTGCACTCTCAGTACAATCTGCTCTGATGCCGCATAGTTAAGCCAGTAT
ACACTCCGCTATCGCTACGTGACTGGGTCATGGCTGCGCCCCGA
